Addgene plasmid #116715: pHAGE-B2M
Purpose: Lentiviral expression of B2M
Depositing lab: Gordon Mills & Kenneth Scott. Depositing organization: Baylor College of Medicine. Publication: Systematic Functional Annotation of Somatic Mutations in Cancer. Ng PK, Li J, Jeong KJ, Shao S, Chen H, Tsang YH, Sengupta S, Wang Z, Bhavana VH, Tran R, Soewito S, Minussi DC, Moreno D, Kong K, Dogruluk T, Lu H, Gao J, Tokheim C, Zhou DC, Johnson AM, Zeng J, Ip CKM, Ju Z, Wester M, Yu S, Li Y, Vellano CP, Schultz N, Karchin R, Ding L, Lu Y, Cheung LWT, Chen K, Shaw KR, Meric-Bernstam F, Scott KL, Yi S, Sahni N, Liang H, Mills GB. Cancer Cell. 2018 Mar 12;33(3):450-462.e10. doi: 10.1016/j.ccell.2018.01.021. PubMed 29533785.
Backbone
  Vector backbone: pHAGE
  Vector type: Lentiviral
Growth in bacteria
  Bacterial resistance: Ampicillin, 100 μg/mL
  Growth temperature: 37°C
  Growth strain: Stbl3
  Copy number: High Copy
Gene/Insert
  Gene/Insert name: B2M
  Species: H. sapiens (human)
  Mutation: WT
  Entrez Gene: B2M (a.k.a. IMD43)
  Cloning method: Gateway Cloning
Terms and licenses: Academic/Nonprofit Terms; Industry Terms: Not Available to Industry
How to cite: pHAGE-B2M was a gift from Gordon Mills & Kenneth Scott (Addgene plasmid # 116715 ; http://n2t.net/addgene:116715 ; RRID:Addgene_116715)
