[The description below was written by a language model from this plasmid's Addgene catalogue record and pLannotate feature annotations shown in this document.]
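Description:
pHAGE-B2M is an HIV-1-derived lentiviral expression plasmid of about 8.9 kb that carries the wild-type human B2M open reading frame. B2M encodes beta-2-microglobulin, the light-chain component of the MHC class I complex involved in peptide antigen presentation. The plasmid is propagated in E. coli through a high-copy ColE1/pUC-type origin and selected with ampicillin via the bla gene. The record lists a recombination-deficient growth strain, a common choice for LTR-containing plasmids. Short lac-region and SV40 fragments in the backbone appear to be cloning remnants with no stated function.

The transfer cassette lies between a truncated 5' LTR and a self-inactivating ΔU3 3' LTR. It includes the Ψ packaging signal with an adjoining gag fragment, the Rev response element for Rev-dependent nuclear export of the genomic RNA, and the cPPT/CTS. Within this cassette, the constitutive human EF-1α promoter drives a bicistronic transcript. B2M was introduced by Gateway cloning and is flanked by attB1 and attB2 sites, with a V5 epitope tag annotated downstream of attB2. The record does not say whether the insert reads through into this tag. An EMCV IRES then allows translation of EGFP from the same mRNA, so transduced cells can be identified by fluorescence, and a WPRE upstream of the 3' LTR enhances transcript expression. No mammalian drug-selection marker is annotated.

The stated purpose is lentiviral expression of B2M. The plasmid comes from a collection built for systematic functional annotation of somatic cancer mutations, in which a wild-type clone like this one would plausibly serve as the reference for mutant alleles. Producing virus would require packaging and envelope functions supplied in trans.
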