Features (pLannotate 1.2.2; 27 found; start..end, strand, type, name):
    377..634     +  LTR            5' LTR (truncated): truncated 5' long terminal repeat (LTR) from HIV-1
    681..806     +  misc_feature   HIV-1 Ψ: packaging signal of human immunodeficiency virus type 1
    790..1128    +  CDS            HIV-1 gag (fragment): gag protein from human immunodeficiency virus 1; gag
   1303..1536    +  misc_feature   RRE: The Rev response element (RRE) of HIV-1 allows for Rev-dependent mRNA export from the nucleus to the cytoplasm.
   1913..2013    +  CDS            Rev (fragment): human immunodeficiency virus 1 (HIV-1) Rev protein; rev; enhances nuclear export of unspliced and incompletely spliced viral mRNAs
   2058..2175    +  misc_feature   cPPT/CTS: central polypurine tract and central termination sequence of HIV-1
   2223..3401    +  promoter       EF-1α promoter: strong constitutive promoter for human elongation factor EF-1α
   3422..3442    +  protein_bind   attB1: mutant version of attB; core recombination site for the Gateway® BP reaction BP Clonase™
   3448..3804    +  CDS            B2M (sequence partly withheld): B2MG_HUMAN - Experimental evidence at protein level: Swiss-Prot protein existence level 1. Component of the class I major histocompatibility complex (MHC). Involved in the presentation of peptide antigens to the immune system. Exogenously applied M.tuberculosis EsxA or EsxA-EsxB (or EsxA expressed in host) binds B2M and decreases its export to the cell surface (total protein levels do not change), probably leading to defects in class I antigen presentation (PubMed:25356553). From Homo sapiens (Human).
   3809..3833    -  protein_bind   attB2: mutant version of attB; recombination site for the Gateway® BP reaction BP Clonase™
   3886..3927    +  CDS            V5 tag: epitope tag from simian virus 5
   4053..4515    +  misc_feature   IRES: internal ribosome entry site (IRES) of the encephalomyocarditis virus (EMCV)
   4529..5248    +  CDS            EGFP: the original enhanced GFP (Yang et al., 1996) mammalian codon-optimized
   5262..5850    +  misc_feature   WPRE: woodchuck hepatitis virus posttranscriptional regulatory element
   5858..5923    +  CDS            nef (fragment): NEF_HV1Z2 - Experimental evidence at protein level: Swiss-Prot protein existence level 1. Extracellular Nef protein targets CD4(+) T-lymphocytes for apoptosis by interacting with CXCR4 surface receptors. From Human immunodeficiency virus type 1 group M subtype D (isolate Z2/CDC-Z34) (HIV-1).
   5925..6158    +  LTR            3' LTR (ΔU3): self-inactivating 3' long terminal repeat (LTR) from HIV-1
   6363..6467    +  promoter       AmpR promoter: bla
   6468..7328    +  CDS            AmpR: β-lactamase; bla; confers resistance to ampicillin, carbenicillin, and related antibiotics
   7499..8087    +  rep_origin     ori: high-copy-number ColE1/pMB1/pBR322/pUC origin of replication
   8270..8324    +  CDS            lacI (fragment): lac repressor; lacI; The lac repressor binds to the lac operator to inhibit transcription in E. coli. This inhibition can be relieved by adding lactose or isopropyl-β-D-thiogalactopyranoside (IPTG).
   8330..8423    +  rep_origin     SV40 ori (fragment): SV40 origin of replication
   8448..8485    +  CDS            lacI (fragment): lac repressor; lacI; The lac repressor binds to the lac operator to inhibit transcription in E. coli. This inhibition can be relieved by adding lactose or isopropyl-β-D-thiogalactopyranoside (IPTG).
   8498..8519    +  protein_bind   CAP binding site: CAP binding activates transcription in the presence of cAMP. E. coli catabolite activator protein
   8534..8564    +  promoter       lac promoter: promoter for the E. coli lac operon
   8572..8588    +  protein_bind   lac operator: The lac repressor binds to the lac operator to inhibit transcription in E. coli. This inhibition can be relieved by adding lactose or isopropyl-β-D-thiogalactopyranoside (IPTG). lac repressor encoded by lacI
   8622..8705    +  polyA_signal   SV40 poly(A) signal (fragment): SV40 polyadenylation signal
   8872..329     +  CDS            nef (fragment) (across the origin): NEF_HV1BR - Experimental evidence at protein level: Swiss-Prot protein existence level 1. Extracellular Nef protein targets CD4(+) T-lymphocytes for apoptosis by interacting with CXCR4 surface receptors (PubMed:14990729). From Human immunodeficiency virus type 1 group M subtype B (isolate BRU/LAI) (HIV-1).
>Addgene plasmid #116715 | pHAGE-B2M | addgene full sequence | sequence record 241000 | Addgene NGS Result
TGGAAGGGCTAATTCACTCCCAAAGAAGACAAGATATCCTTGATCTGTGGATCTACCACACACAAGGCTA
CTTCCCTGATTAGCAGAACTACACACCAGGGCCAGGGGTCAGATATCCACTGACCTTTGGATGGTGCTAC
AAGCTAGTACCAGTTGAGCCAGATAAGGTAGAAGAGGCCAATAAAGGAGAGAACACCAGCTTGTTACACC
CTGTGAGCCTGCATGGGATGGATGACCCGGAGAGAGAAGTGTTAGAGTGGAGGTTTGACAGCCGCCTAGC
ATTTCATCACGTGGCCCGAGAGCTGCATCCGGAGTACTTCAAGAACTGCTGATATCGAGCTTGCTACAAG
GGACTTTCCGCTGGGGACTTTCCAGGGAGGCGTGGCCTGGGCGGGACTGGGGAGTGGCGAGCCCTCAGAT
CCTGCATATAAGCAGCTGCTTTTTGCCTGTACTGGGTCTCTCTGGTTAGACCAGATCTGAGCCTGGGAGC
TCTCTGGCTAACTAGGGAACCCACTGCTTAAGCCTCAATAAAGCTTGCCTTGAGTGCTTCAAGTAGTGTG
TGCCCGTCTGTTGTGTGACTCTGGTAACTAGAGATCCCTCAGACCCTTTTAGTCAGTGTGGAAAATCTCT
AGCAGTGGCGCCCGAACAGGGACTTGAAAGCGAAAGGGAAACCAGAGGAGCTCTCTCGACGCAGGACTCG
GCTTGCTGAAGCGCGCACGGCAAGAGGCGAGGGGCGGCGACTGGTGAGTACGCCAAAAATTTTGACTAGC
GGAGGCTAGAAGGAGAGAGATGGGTGCGAGAGCGTCAGTATTAAGCGGGGGAGAATTAGATCGCGATGGG
AAAAAATTCGGTTAAGGCCAGGGGGAAAGAAAAAATATAAATTAAAACATATAGTATGGGCAAGCAGGGA
GCTAGAACGATTCGCAGTTAATCCTGGCCTGTTAGAAACATCAGAAGGCTGTAGACAAATACTGGGACAG
CTACAACCATCCCTTCAGACAGGATCAGAAGAACTTAGATCATTATATAATACAGTAGCAACCCTCTATT
GTGTGCATCAAAGGATAGAGATAAAAGACACCAAGGAAGCTTTAGACAAGATAGAGGAAGAGCAAAACAA
AAGTAAGACCACCGCACAGCAAGCGGCCGGCCGCTGATCTTCAGACCTGGAGGAGGAGATATGAGGGACA
ATTGGAGAAGTGAATTATATAAATATAAAGTAGTAAAAATTGAACCATTAGGAGTAGCACCCACCAAGGC
AAAGAGAAGAGTGGTGCAGAGAGAAAAAAGAGCAGTGGGAATAGGAGCTTTGTTCCTTGGGTTCTTGGGA
GCAGCAGGAAGCACTATGGGCGCAGCGTCAATGACGCTGACGGTACAGGCCAGACAATTATTGTCTGGTA
TAGTGCAGCAGCAGAACAATTTGCTGAGGGCTATTGAGGCGCAACAGCATCTGTTGCAACTCACAGTCTG
GGGCATCAAGCAGCTCCAGGCAAGAATCCTGGCTGTGGAAAGATACCTAAAGGATCAACAGCTCCTGGGG
ATTTGGGGTTGCTCTGGAAAACTCATTTGCACCACTGCTGTGCCTTGGAATGCTAGTTGGAGTAATAAAT
CTCTGGAACAGATTTGGAATCACACGACCTGGATGGAGTGGGACAGAGAAATTAACAATTACACAAGCTT
AATACACTCCTTAATTGAAGAATCGCAAAACCAGCAAGAAAAGAATGAACAAGAATTATTGGAATTAGAT
AAATGGGCAAGTTTGTGGAATTGGTTTAACATAACAAATTGGCTGTGGTATATAAAATTATTCATAATGA
TAGTAGGAGGCTTGGTAGGTTTAAGAATAGTTTTTGCTGTACTTTCTATAGTGAATAGAGTTAGGCAGGG
ATATTCACCATTATCGTTTCAGACCCACCTCCCAACCCCGAGGGGACCCGACAGGCCCGAAGGAATAGAA
GAAGAAGGTGGAGAGAGAGACAGAGACAGATCCATTCGATTAGTGAACGGATCTCGACGGTATCGCCGAA
TTCACAAATGGCAGTATTCATCCACAATTTTAAAAGAAAAGGGGGGATTGGGGGGTACAGTGCAGGGGAA
AGAATAGTAGACATAATAGCAACAGACATACAAACTAAAGAATTACAAAAACAAATTACAAAAATTCAAA
ATTTTCGGGTTTATTACAGGGACAGCAGAGATCCAGTTTGGACTAGTCGTGAGGCTCCGGTGCCCGTCAG
TGGGCAGAGCGCACATCGCCCACAGTCCCCGAGAAGTTGGGGGGAGGGGTCGGCAATTGAACCGGTGCCT
AGAGAAGGTGGCGCGGGGTAAACTGGGAAAGTGATGTCGTGTACTGGCTCCGCCTTTTTCCCGAGGGTGG
GGGAGAACCGTATATAAGTGCAGTAGTCGCCGTGAACGTTCTTTTTCGCAACGGGTTTGCCGCCAGAACA
CAGGTAAGTGCCGTGTGTGGTTCCCGCGGGCCTGGCCTCTTTACGGGTTATGGCCCTTGCGTGCCTTGAA
TTACTTCCACCTGGCTGCAGTACGTGATTCTTGATCCCGAGCTTCGGGTTGGAAGTGGGTGGGAGAGTTC
GAGGCCTTGCGCTTAAGGAGCCCCTTCGCCTCGTGCTTGAGTTGAGGCCTGGCCTGGGCGCTGGGGCCGC
CGCGTGCGAATCTGGTGGCACCTTCGCGCCTGTCTCGCTGCTTTCGATAAGTCTCTAGCCATTTAAAATT
TTTGATGACCTGCTGCGACGCTTTTTTTCTGGCAAGATAGTCTTGTAAATGCGGGCCAAGATCTGCACAC
TGGTATTTCGGTTTTTGGGGCCGCGGGCGGCGACGGGGCCCGTGCGTCCCAGCGCACATGTTCGGCGAGG
CGGGGCCTGCGAGCGCGGCCACCGAGAATCGGACGGGGGTAGTCTCAAGCTGGCCGGCCTGCTCTGGTGC
CTGGCCTCGCGCCGCCGTGTATCGCCCCGCCCTGGGCGGCAAGGCTGGCCCGGTCGGCACCAGTTGCGTG
AGCGGAAAGATGGCCGCTTCCCGGCCCTGCTGCAGGGAGCTCAAAATGGAGGACGCGGCGCTCGGGAGAG
CGGGCGGGTGAGTCACCCACACAAAGGAAAAGGGCCTTTCCGTCCTCAGCCGTCGCTTCATGTGACTCCA
CGGAGTACCGGGCGCCGTCCAGGCACCTCGATTAGTTCTCGAGCTTTTGGAGTACGTCGTCTTTAGGTTG
GGGGGAGGGGTTTTATGCGATGGAGTTTCCCCACACTGAGTGGGTGGAGACTGAAGTTAGGCCAGCTTGG
CACTTGATGTAATTCTCCTTGGAATTTGCCCTTTTTGAGTTTGGATCTTGGTTCATTCTCAAGCCTCAGA
CAGTGGTTCAAAGTTTTTTTCTTCCATTTCAGGTGTCGTGAAGCGGCCCTGCAGATATCAACAAGTTTGT
ACAAAAAAGCAGGCACCATGTCTCGCTCCGTGGCCTTAGCTGTGCTCGCGCTACTCTCTCTTTCTGGCCT
GGAGGCT
[297 nt withheld, positions 3508-3804]
TAGAACCCAGCTTTCTTGTACAAAGTGGTTGATATCCAGCACAGTGGCGGCCGCTCGAGTCTAGAGGGCC
CGCGGTTCGAAGGTAAGCCTATCCCTAACCCTCTCCTCGGTCTCGATTCTACGCGTACCGGTTAGTAATG
AGATCCCTCCCCCCCCCCTAACGTTACTGGCCGAAGCCGCTTGGAATAAGGCCGGTGTGCGTTTGTCTAT
ATGTTATTTTCCACCATATTGCCGTCTTTTGGCAATGTGAGGGCCCGGAAACCTGGCCCTGTCTTCTTGA
CGAGCATTCCTAGGGGTCTTTCCCCTCTCGCCAAAGGAATGCAAGGTCTGTTGAATGTCGTGAAGGAAGC
AGTTCCTCTGGAAGCTTCTTGAAGACAAACAACGTCTGTAGCGACCCTTTGCAGGCAGCGGAACCCCCCA
CCTGGCGACAGGTGCCTCTGCGGCCAAAAGCCACGTGTATAAGATACACCTGCAAAGGCGGCACAACCCC
AGTGCCACGTTGTGAGTTGGATAGTTGTGGAAAGAGTCAAATGGCTCTCCTCAAGCGTATTCAACAAGGG
GCTGAAGGATGCCCAGAAGGTACCCCATTGTATGGGATCTGATCTGGGGCCTCGGTGCACATGCTTTACA
TGTGTTTAGTCGAGGTTAAAAAAACGTCTAGGCCCCCCGAACCACGGGGACGTGGTTTTCCTTTGAAAAA
CACGATGATAATATGGCCACACATATGGTGAGCAAGGGCGAGGAGCTGTTCACCGGGGTGGTGCCCATCC
TGGTCGAGCTGGACGGCGACGTAAACGGCCACAAGTTCAGCGTGTCCGGCGAGGGCGAGGGCGATGCCAC
CTACGGCAAGCTGACCCTGAAGTTCATCTGCACCACCGGCAAGCTGCCCGTGCCCTGGCCCACCCTCGTG
ACCACCCTGACCTACGGCGTGCAGTGCTTCAGCCGCTACCCCGACCACATGAAGCAGCACGACTTCTTCA
AGTCCGCCATGCCCGAAGGCTACGTCCAGGAGCGCACCATCTTCTTCAAGGACGACGGCAACTACAAGAC
CCGCGCCGAGGTGAAGTTCGAGGGCGACACCCTGGTGAACCGCATCGAGCTGAAGGGCATCGACTTCAAG
GAGGACGGCAACATCCTGGGGCACAAGCTGGAGTACAACTACAACAGCCACAACGTCTATATCATGGCCG
ACAAGCAGAAGAACGGCATCAAGGTGAACTTCAAGATCCGCCACAACATCGAGGACGGCAGCGTGCAGCT
CGCCGACCACTACCAGCAGAACACCCCCATCGGCGACGGCCCCGTGCTGCTGCCCGACAACCACTACCTG
AGCACCCAGTCCGCCCTGAGCAAAGACCCCAACGAGAAGCGCGATCACATGGTCCTGCTGGAGTTCGTGA
CCGCCGCCGGGATCACTCTCGGCATGGACGAGCTGTACAAGTAAATCGATAGATCCTAATCAACCTCTGG
ATTACAAAATTTGTGAAAGATTGACTGGTATTCTTAACTATGTTGCTCCTTTTACGCTATGTGGATACGC
TGCTTTAATGCCTTTGTATCATGCTATTGCTTCCCGTATGGCTTTCATTTTCTCCTCCTTGTATAAATCC
TGGTTGCTGTCTCTTTATGAGGAGTTGTGGCCCGTTGTCAGGCAACGTGGCGTGGTGTGCACTGTGTTTG
CTGACGCAACCCCCACTGGTTGGGGCATTGCCACCACCTGTCAGCTCCTTTCCGGGACTTTCGCTTTCCC
CCTCCCTATTGCCACGGCGGAACTCATCGCCGCCTGCCTTGCCCGCTGCTGGACAGGGGCTCGGCTGTTG
GGCACTGACAATTCCGTGGTGTTGTCGGGGAAATCATCGTCCTTTCCTTGGCTGCTCGCCTGTGTTGCCA
CCTGGATTCTGCGCGGGACGTCCTTCTGCTACGTCCCTTCGGCCCTCAATCCAGCGGACCTTCCTTCCCG
CGGCCTGCTGCCGGCTCTGCGGCCTCTTCCGCGTCTTCGCCTTCGCCCTCAGACGAGTCGGATCTCCCTT
TGGGCCGCCTCCCCGCCTGAGATCCTTTAAGACCAATGACTTACAAGGCAGCTGTAGATCTTAGCCACTT
TTTAAAAGAAAAGGGGGGACTGGAAGGGCTAATTCACTCCCAACGAAGACAAGATCTGCTTTTTGCTTGT
ACTGGGTCTCTCTGGTTAGACCAGATCTGAGCCTGGGAGCTCTCTGGCTAACTAGGGAACCCACTGCTTA
AGCCTCAATAAAGCTTGCCTTGAGTGCTTCAAGTAGTGTGTGCCCGTCTGTTGTGTGACTCTGGTAACTA
GAGATCCCTCAGACCCTTTTAGTCAGTGTGGAAAATCTCTAGCAGTAGTAGTTCATGTCATCTTATTATT
CAGTATTTATAACTTGCAAAGAAATGAATATCAGAGAGTGAGAGGCCCGGGTTAATTAAGGAAAGGGCTA
GATCATTCTTGAAGACGAAAGGGCCTCGTGATACGCCTATTTTTATAGGTTAATGTCATGATAATAATGG
TTTCTTAGACGTCAGGTGGCACTTTTCGGGGAAATGTGCGCGGAACCCCTATTTGTTTATTTTTCTAAAT
ACATTCAAATATGTATCCGCTCATGAGACAATAACCCTGATAAATGCTTCAATAATATTGAAAAAGGAAG
AGTATGAGTATTCAACATTTCCGTGTCGCCCTTATTCCCTTTTTTGCGGCATTTTGCCTTCCTGTTTTTG
CTCACCCAGAAACGCTGGTGAAAGTAAAAGATGCTGAAGATCAGTTGGGTGCACGAGTGGGTTACATCGA
ACTGGATCTCAACAGCGGTAAGATCCTTGAGAGTTTTCGCCCCGAAGAACGTTTTCCAATGATGAGCACT
TTTAAAGTTCTGCTATGTGGCGCGGTATTATCCCGTGTTGACGCCGGGCAAGAGCAACTCGGTCGCCGCA
TACACTATTCTCAGAATGACTTGGTTGAGTACTCACCAGTCACAGAAAAGCATCTTACGGATGGCATGAC
AGTAAGAGAATTATGCAGTGCTGCCATAACCATGAGTGATAACACTGCGGCCAACTTACTTCTGACAACG
ATCGGAGGACCGAAGGAGCTAACCGCTTTTTTGCACAACATGGGGGATCATGTAACTCGCCTTGATCGTT
GGGAACCGGAGCTGAATGAAGCCATACCAAACGACGAGCGTGACACCACGATGCCTGTAGCAATGGCAAC
AACGTTGCGCAAACTATTAACTGGCGAACTACTTACTCTAGCTTCCCGGCAACAATTAATAGACTGGATG
GAGGCGGATAAAGTTGCAGGACCACTTCTGCGCTCGGCCCTTCCGGCTGGCTGGTTTATTGCTGATAAAT
CTGGAGCCGGTGAGCGTGGGTCTCGCGGTATCATTGCAGCACTGGGGCCAGATGGTAAGCCCTCCCGTAT
CGTAGTTATCTACACGACGGGGAGTCAGGCAACTATGGATGAACGAAATAGACAGATCGCTGAGATAGGT
GCCTCACTGATTAAGCATTGGTAACTGTCAGACCAAGTTTACTCATATATACTTTAGATTGATTTAAAAC
TTCATTTTTAATTTAAAAGGATCTAGGTGAAGATCCTTTTTGATAATCTCATGACCAAAATCCCTTAACG
TGAGTTTTCGTTCCACTGAGCGTCAGACCCCGTAGAAAAGATCAAAGGATCTTCTTGAGATCCTTTTTTT
CTGCGCGTAATCTGCTGCTTGCAAACAAAAAAACCACCGCTACCAGCGGTGGTTTGTTTGCCGGATCAAG
AGCTACCAACTCTTTTTCCGAAGGTAACTGGCTTCAGCAGAGCGCAGATACCAAATACTGTTCTTCTAGT
GTAGCCGTAGTTAGGCCACCACTTCAAGAACTCTGTAGCACCGCCTACATACCTCGCTCTGCTAATCCTG
TTACCAGTGGCTGCTGCCAGTGGCGATAAGTCGTGTCTTACCGGGTTGGACTCAAGACGATAGTTACCGG
ATAAGGCGCAGCGGTCGGGCTGAACGGGGGGTTCGTGCACACAGCCCAGCTTGGAGCGAACGACCTACAC
CGAACTGAGATACCTACAGCGTGAGCTATGAGAAAGCGCCACGCTTCCCGAAGGGAGAAAGGCGGACAGG
TATCCGGTAAGCGGCAGGGTCGGAACAGGAGAGCGCACGAGGGAGCTTCCAGGGGGAAACGCCTGGTATC
TTTATAGTCCTGTCGGGTTTCGCCACCTCTGACTTGAGCGTCGATTTTTGTGATGCTCGTCAGGGGGGCG
GAGCCTATGGAAAAACGCCAGCAACGCGGCCTTTTTACGGTTCCTGGCCTTTTGCTGGCCTTTTGCTCAC
ATGTTCTTTCCTGCGTTATCCCCTGATTCTGTGGATAACCGTATTACCGCCTTTGAGTGAGCTGATACCG
CTCGCCGCAGCCGAACGACCGAGCGCAGCGAGTCAGTGAGCGAGGAAGCGGAAGAGCGCCCAATACGCAA
ACCGCCTCTCCCCGCGCGTTGGCCGATTCATTAATGCAGCAAGCTCATGGCTGACTAATTTTTTTTATTT
ATGCAGAGGCCGAGGCCGCCTCGGCCTCTGAGCTATTCCAGAAGTAGTGAGGAGGCTTTTTTGGAGGCCT
AGGCTTTTGCAAAAAGCTCCCCGTGGCACGACAGGTTTCCCGACTGGAAAGCGGGCAGTGAGCGCAACGC
AATTAATGTGAGTTAGCTCACTCATTAGGCACCCCAGGCTTTACACTTTATGCTTCCGGCTCGTATGTTG
TGTGGAATTGTGAGCGGATAACAATTTCACACAGGAAACAGCTATGACATGATTACGAATTTCACAAATA
AAGCATTTTTTTCACTGCATTCTAGTTGTGGTTTGTCCAAACTCATCAATGTATCTTATCATGTCTGGAT
CAACTGGATAACTCAAGCTAACCAAAATCATCCCAAACTTCCCACCCCATACCCTATTACCACTGCCAAT
TACCTGTGGTTTCATTTACTCTAAACCTGTGATTCCTCTGAATTATTTTCATTTTAAAGAAATTGTATTT
GTTAAATATGTACTACAAACTTAGTAGT
