>Addgene plasmid #116715 | pHAGE-B2M | depositor partial sequence | sequence record 219590 | insert
ATGTCTCGCTCCGTGGCCTTAGCTGTGCTCGCGCTACTCTCTCTTTCTGGCCTGGAGGCT
[297 nt withheld, positions 61-357]
TAA
